Addgene plasmid #247348: pEF1-FRT-HaloTag-RPA194
Purpose: Expresses HaloTag-RPA194
Depositing lab: Kazuhiro Maeshima. Depositing organization: National Institute of Genetics. Publication: Transcriptional suppression of ribosomal DNA with phase separation. Ide S, Imai R, Ochi H, Maeshima K. Sci Adv. 2020 Oct 14;6(42). pii: 6/42/eabb5953. doi: 10.1126/sciadv.abb5953. Print 2020 Oct. PubMed 33055158.
Backbone
  Vector backbone: pEF5
  Backbone manufacturer: Invitrogen, Cat#V602020
  Vector type: Mammalian Expression
Growth in bacteria
  Bacterial resistance: Ampicillin, 100 μg/mL
  Growth temperature: 37°C
  Growth strain: DH5alpha
  Copy number: High Copy
Gene/Insert
  Gene/Insert name: RPA194 (POLR1A)
  Species: H. sapiens (human)
  Insert size (bp): 9437
  Entrez Gene: POLR1A (a.k.a. A190, AFDCIN, HLD27, RPA1, RPA190, RPA194, RPO1-4, RPO14)
  Promoter: EF1α
  Tag / fusion protein: HaloTag (N terminal on insert)
  Cloning method: Other
  Sequencing primers: 5′ T7 or EF1a
Terms and licenses: Academic/Nonprofit Terms; Industry Terms: Not Available to Industry
Depositor comments: The depositor confirms that discrepancies between the depositor's sequence and Addgene's sequences have no functional consequences.
How to cite: pEF1-FRT-HaloTag-RPA194 was a gift from Kazuhiro Maeshima (Addgene plasmid # 247348 ; http://n2t.net/addgene:247348 ; RRID:Addgene_247348)
