[The description below was written by a language model from this plasmid's Addgene catalogue record and pLannotate feature annotations shown in this document.]
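Description:
pEF1-FRT-HaloTag-RPA194 is a mammalian expression plasmid built on the Invitrogen pEF5 backbone, about 11.9 kb in the sequenced record, that expresses human RPA194 (POLR1A), the largest catalytic subunit of RNA polymerase I, fused at its N terminus to HaloTag. In bacteria it is maintained at high copy through a ColE1/pUC-type origin and selected with ampicillin via the bla gene. A partial f1 origin and lac promoter/operator remnants are also annotated as backbone carry-over.

The fusion is driven by the strong constitutive human EF-1α promoter, with a T7 promoter lying between it and the coding region. The HaloTag sequence is followed in the same orientation by the POLR1A open reading frame of roughly 5.2 kb, and the unit ends in a bovine growth hormone polyadenylation signal. A V5 epitope sequence from the backbone is annotated just downstream of POLR1A, but the record does not say whether it is translated in frame. The catalogue lists the insert as 9,437 bp, much larger than the annotated HaloTag and POLR1A coding regions combined, and the record does not explain this difference.

Downstream of the expression unit sits an FRT site directly adjacent to a hygromycin resistance gene with an SV40 polyadenylation signal. No intact promoter is annotated in front of it. This arrangement is typical of FLP-mediated integration vectors, in which recombination into a genomic FRT site supplies the promoter and renders cells hygromycin resistant, giving single-site stable lines.

HaloTag binds chloroalkane ligands covalently, so the tagged polymerase subunit can be labelled with fluorescent dyes. This fits the associated study of ribosomal DNA transcription and phase separation.
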