Features (pLannotate 1.2.2; 23 found; start..end, strand, type, name):
     85..5244    -  CDS            POLR1A: RPA1_HUMAN - Experimental evidence at protein level: Swiss-Prot protein existence level 1. DNA-dependent RNA polymerase catalyzes the transcription of DNA into RNA using the four ribonucleoside triphosphates as substrates. Largest and catalytic core component of RNA polymerase I which synthesizes ribosomal RNA precursors. Forms the polymerase active center together with the second largest subunit. A single stranded DNA template strand of the promoter is positioned within the central active site cleft of Pol I. A bridging helix emanates from RPA1 and crosses the cleft near the catalytic site an
   5291..6174    -  CDS            HaloTag® (fragment): modified bacterial dehalogenase that forms covalent bonds with chloroalkane derivatives
   6264..6282    -  promoter       T7 promoter: promoter for bacteriophage T7 RNA polymerase
   6299..7477    -  promoter       EF-1α promoter: strong constitutive promoter for human elongation factor EF-1α
   7484..7550    -  CDS            small t antigen (fragment): SV40 (simian virus 40) small t antigen
   7559..7578    -  promoter       SRα promoter (fragment): hybrid promoter consisting of the SV40 early promoter plus part of the long terminal repeat of human T-lymphotrophic virus 1
   7575..7593    -  enhancer       CMV enhancer (fragment): human cytomegalovirus immediate early enhancer
   7748..7800    +  misc_feature   bom (fragment): basis of mobility region from pBR322
   7859..7963    +  promoter       AmpR promoter: bla
   7964..8824    +  CDS            AmpR: β-lactamase; bla; confers resistance to ampicillin, carbenicillin, and related antibiotics
   8995..9583    +  rep_origin     ori: high-copy-number ColE1/pMB1/pBR322/pUC origin of replication
   9766..9858    +  CDS            lacI (fragment): lac repressor; lacI; The lac repressor binds to the lac operator to inhibit transcription in E. coli. This inhibition can be relieved by adding lactose or isopropyl-β-D-thiogalactopyranoside (IPTG).
   9871..9892    +  protein_bind   CAP binding site: CAP binding activates transcription in the presence of cAMP. E. coli catabolite activator protein
   9907..9937    +  promoter       lac promoter: promoter for the E. coli lac operon
   9941..9963    +  protein_bind   lac operator (fragment): The lac repressor binds to the lac operator to inhibit transcription in E. coli. This inhibition can be relieved by adding lactose or isopropyl-β-D-thiogalactopyranoside (IPTG). lac repressor encoded by lacI
  10034..10155   -  polyA_signal   SV40 poly(A) signal: SV40 polyadenylation signal
  10150..10275   -  CDS            ble (fragment): BLE_KLEPN - Experimental evidence at protein level: Swiss-Prot protein existence level 1. Binding protein with a strong affinity to the bleomycin family of antibiotics. Binds to CL990; an antimitotic-antibiotic compound. From Klebsiella pneumoniae.
  10285..11307   -  CDS            HygR: aminoglycoside phosphotransferase from E. coli; aph(4)-Ia; confers resistance to hygromycin
  11315..11362   -  protein_bind   FRT: FLP-mediated recombination occurs in the 8-bp core sequence TCTAGAAA (Turan and Bode, 2011). FLP recombinase from the Saccharomyces cerevisiae 2μ plasmid
  11367..11600   -  rep_origin     f1 ori (fragment) (sequence partly withheld): f1 bacteriophage origin of replication; arrow indicates direction of (+) strand synthesis
  11621..11642   -  promoter       SV40 promoter (fragment): SV40 enhancer and early promoter
  11646..11870   -  polyA_signal   bGH poly(A) signal: bovine growth hormone polyadenylation signal
  11914..33      -  CDS            V5 tag (across the origin): epitope tag from simian virus 5
>Addgene plasmid #247348 | pEF1-FRT-HaloTag-RPA194 | addgene full sequence | sequence record 492504 | Addgene NGS Result
GAGACCGAGGAGAGGGTTAGGGATAGGCTTACCTTCGAACCGCGGGCCCTCTAGACTCGAGCGGCCGCCA
CTGTGCTGGATCTATCTCAGAGGCTGCTTGAGCTCGAACAGGCCTGTCCCGCCCCTGACGACCTTCCCGA
CCACAAGGCAGGCAGAAGGAGACCTCAGCTCATCGTGGGATCCCAGCATGGTGGCTTGCTTCAGAAACTG
GAAGCTGGTTTCAAATGTCATCTGCTGTAGCGGGGAAGAGTTTGACCGGATCCCAAAGCGATTCAGTGGC
TTGTAAACACCCTCGAAGCACATATAATCAGCAACCAGGGAGAGATGGCGAGGGTCGACCGCGATGCCAT
ACACGGCAAACACATCCTTGATCTCCTTCTCGATCACCCGCAGCGCGGCCTCAATGCCATACGTGTTGGC
TATGGCGTGGATGTCGTTGGAGTAGAGGCGGCGCAGATCCAGGACCTCTGCATACTTGAATAGCTCTGGG
AGGTTGATTCCTTCTGTGTTTAGCACAAGCTCCTTCTCGTTCTTATTGTTGGTTGTTTCATTCAGGAGGC
ACCGAGTGATGCCCTTGGTCGCATAGATGACGGCACCATGGGCCAAAGATACTACCAGGGAGCTCATGTC
AAAGTTGATCTTCATCAGAGGGAGCTTCACTGTCACCTGGCACCACAGGCTCTCCTCGGTGTCGTACTGG
TAGTCATCTATGAACGGGTGGATCTCACGCACAGCCTGGACCCGGCGCTCCATGGCCTCGGGCCCCTGGG
GCTCCTGGCTGTGGGTGGGTTTCCGGGGCTGCGTCAGGAGGGCGGGAAGGGACGGGTCCTCCTCAGTGCC
TAAGCCCACCTCTTCATCTTGCTCTTGGGTCTTTCGAGCACCTTCCCTGTGGGGATTTCGTTCCTCCTGC
ATGTCTTCATCGTCGTTCTCCTCGCCCTCCCTCTCCTCCTCTTCCTCACTCTCATAATCAACCTCCTCCT
CCTGCTTCTCCTTGCGTTTGGCATCAGAGGCATCGGCGTCTCCCTCCTCAGCTTCAGCATCCACAATGTG
CCCCTCCTCTTCCTCATCACCCTCCTGCTCTCCCCGACTCCTCCCCAACTCCCCAGCGTTGTCCAGATCC
CGCTGTGTAGCTCTTCGAGTGTTTACGTTCCTGAAAGCTGATGCTTTATTATTCTTCTTTTTGATGGATT
CCATCAGAAGTTTAAAGAATCTTGTTTCCATGAAGCGCAGGATGTCCTCGGGTCTCAGGCACTTCTCCTG
CTGGTAATATGCATGTGGCAGGAACTGAAACCGCAGCTGGTACACCTGGAATTTGTTCTGTTTTTCTTCC
ATACAGAAGGACTCCTGGACGTCAATTTTCTGCAACACCTCCCCCAAGCACACCCTGGTGAGTTGCTTCT
TCAGGCTTTTCACTCTCTTCAGGGCTTTCTTGGTGTTGAGCACGGGCACGCTCATCATGGGTGTCTTGAT
GTTGGCGCTGGCCACCATGAGAATCTCCCGCAACCTTGGAATGCCCAGGGTGACGTTCATCTCGCCTCTG
CCTGCAAAGTGGAAGGTGTTGAGGGTCATCTGGGTGGAGGGCTCTCCGATGCTCTGGGCAGCCAGCAGGC
CCACAGCCTCGCCCGGCTCACACAGTGAGCGCTGCCACTTCAGCTGCAGCAAGGTCCTCAACCTGTCGAG
AGAAAGCTCTGATTTCTCATAACTCTTCTCTGTTTGAGCTGCCCACTCTTGACTGTAGTCATCAACCTTT
GTTTCAAATGTTTCTGACACTGATGCAAAGTAGATGTCAGGACGCCAGACAGACAGACTGGGGTCAGGAC
AAGCGGCCGCCTTCTTCTGGTATTTCCTTCGGCTTTCCTCATCCAACTCATACCACATCCTCAGCATCTC
CTGAGTCCCAGGGCTGCGGCCATTGCGGTTTTCACTCTCAAGTTTCAGGGCTTTCACAGCTTCCTGAATT
TTCTGGGAATAACTCAAGAAGGCGCCTCTTCTCAGCAGGGTGTTGGGGTGCTTGCTTTGCCATTTTTTGA
TAGCTCTGAAGTGGTGGAGAGCTTTTTTGGGATCTGCTCTGGATAAAACTTCATGGAGATGCTGTGATTT
CATTATCACCTCGTAGTTGCTGGCCAGGAAGGGGAACTGCTTGGGCTGCAGGAACTGTGTCTTGGGGATG
TCCAGGCCATCCTCCCCATACAGGAACTGCACCACACTGCCGTCACTGTCACGGACCGTGAGATCATACT
GCACGACCAGCCCCTCTAGGTGCTTGATGATGCACCTTTGGAGATAGCCTGAGCGGCTGGTTTTCACAGC
AGTGTCCACCAGGCCCTCTCGTCCTGCCATGCAGTGGAAGAAGAACTCAGGAGGTTTGATGCCGGTGAGG
AACCTGCCAGTGACAAAGCCACCAGCCCTGGGGGTGAACTCATAAGGCTCAAAGCAGGGCAGTGACTTGC
CAGACGCCATCAGCGGGGGTCTCCGACCTTCCAGTTCAATCTGGCCCAGCAGGCACGAGATCTGCATCGT
GTTCACAGTTGAACCTTTGGCTCCCGACTGCACCATCATCTGCAGGCTGTTCTCTGGGAACTGTCTGTGT
AGGCCAAAAGGCATGCATGCCTTGTTAATCTCATTGCTGTAATGGTTCACTTCCTCCTTGAACTTCAGAT
CAATCATGTTAAAATCCCTCTGGTCCTTGCCCAGATGGGCATCCTGCCATTTTCCTCGGACCTCATCATA
TGATGCGGCTTCTGGCAGGTTTAATGCAGCCCTGACAGCCTGGGGCCCGCAGTGGGTGGATTCTTCAATG
ATACGTTGCCTCTTGACATCTGCCTTTGGCTTCACCAAAATGTCTTCCACGCCCAAGGTGAAGCCTCTGT
AGAGCTGCAGGTAGGCGGTGAAGAGGCGGGCCAGGCAGGTTAGAACCTTGCCGCTGGTCTCGCCTCCATA
GATCTCATAGCAGCAGTGGACCAGGCCGTAGGCGGAGCTCCCATAGTGCGCCTTGTCCAGCACTCCGCAG
AGCAGCTCCCCTTCCCTGATGATCACCTGGGACTCGCACATCGAGTCAGGGTTAAAGCCAGGAACGGATC
GAGGAGTTTCCTTCACCCAGGCTTTCCCAGTGATTTTCGCCTTTCCAGATAAGTTCAGTGGGATGTGGTC
CTCTGGGATTATATTTATGAGCAGCGTTGACACAACCTGTTTTCCTGTCCACAGCGGAAAGGGCTTCAGG
ATGGAAGGAGAAAGGAGCTTCACGCGCCCCACTTTGTCCGTGAGTCCTCGGTACACCAGCTCCATATAGT
GCTCCCGGGTGAAAAAGCAACCCCGAGTAGTCATGCTTGCCCCTGAAACCATGTGATCCTGGATCAGTCC
CGCCAATGGTTGGCCATCCTTGGGAACAAGGTACTGCTGATCAGTGCAGGCCAGGACGTAGGCCTCGGCC
CGGCCCAGCTCACTCTGGGGGAAATGGGCATTCATCTCGTCTCCATCAAAGTCGGCATTATAGGCCTTGC
AGTTGGCATAGTGGAGCCGCAGCACTTTCTCTTCAGGCAGGATGCGGGCACGGTGGGCCTGGATGGAGGG
TCTGTGCAGTGTGGGCTGTCGGTTCAGTAGCAGAATGTCCCCATTCTTCACATGCCGGCACACAATTTTT
GTCCCCTGGGGCTTAGGTGCCCCCGTGGCTGGGGTCAGAAGCTGCTTGGCCACGGCCTCTCGCTGGGTCA
TGTCCACAGCGCTCAGGGCTGTGCGGCTGCCGTCCTCATTGATGACCATGGAGGCTCCTGGGTGCACATT
AGGGCCGTTGATGACCGCTTGCCTAAGTTCCTGAACATTCCATGGGGTAACTGGCTGTGGGTAGGTCAGT
TTTGTGGCAAACACCATGGGAATTCCAATTTCGTTGGTGTTGATGTACATGTCTGGGCAGATGACTGAGC
GCGCAGCGTAGTCCACTCGCTTTCCCATCATGTGTTTTCGGAACAGGCCTTCTTTCTTCTCCAGGATCTG
CCTAATGCCTGGGTACTTGTCCATCATTAGTTTGTCCATCTCGCTATCAAACACAATATTGACGTGGCTC
TGAAGGCGAATCCAAATGTTGTAAAGTTTGTCTATGAGGGACTGGCCTGGAAGTGTACTCAAAAAGGATC
GGTCAATAGCAATCAAAGAGTCTTTTTCCTCATCTGTAGTGGGTGTGGCCACTTCCTCTGGCAACTTCTG
TTCTTGGGCCATCAATGCCAGAAGTTTTCGAATCAGAACTACATCCTTCATGACAGCCTGCAAGTTCACC
GTCTGGCCATTAGTAAACATCTGGTCTCCTAGGCGACTGACTGGGCGATACCTTGAGGGCGGCACCACCA
AGAAATCTAGAAAGAACACACTGGGATTGAATCTGGATTCCATACCATCATCATCCATTCCCGAAAAAAG
GTAGTTCAGAAAGAATCCTTCATTCTTCCACAGGGCAGAAAGGTGTTCGCGGGCACTGGTGGGTGTTAAG
TATCCTCGTTTTCCTATCTGAGCTTCCTCAATTCCCAGGGGCTCAGAGTCCTTCTGGCCAGCTGTCCTGT
GCACCATGGCTGGAAATGTGATAGTCAACTTGCTGTTGTGTTCCTTTCGGACAACGGATCGCCCGGTCTT
GCAGTGGGGACAGCGCTTAGCATTCATATGTGCCTTCCAGAAGAGAGCAATGAGCTTGCTCTTGCTCTCA
CACACGTTCTTTACATGTGCGCCCTGGGACCCCAGGAGGTTGTTCTGCACAATTTCAGTTGTGTATTGTT
CTAATTCCTCCCGAATTTCAGAGGCAGAGGGATCGGCATTTTCTTCCAGAAACCTGTTCAGAATTCTCTC
AAGCTCGTAGACTGCTTGTAGGGCCCCGACTTCCAGAACCCTCAGCTGGCAGAGTAAGAGGTGAATCACG
GCCCGGGGACAAGTCAGCATGTGGCAGTTTAAACAAGAGCCCCGAAGCAGCAGGTACAGCTTATCGAAGA
GGAGAGGGTTATACACTGTGAGTGGGAGCTCAATGTGGCCCAGGTGCCCAGAACAGTTGCTGAAGTCCTG
CACGCAGGTGGAGCACACCTCTTTGGAATCTGCAGGGCCCAAAGCTAAATCGTACAGGCCGTTTGCCGAT
GGGTTCCCCAGGCTGTCCAGGTATCGAGGGTTCGTAATGGATTTAACACTTAATTTCTTGAGCTCTTCAG
CCGAATACATCCCGAAGGAAATGCCCTGCAGCCGCCGCCAGGGCATGTTCTTGGAGATCAACATTGAACC
GCCGCCACCAGATCCACCTCCACCAGATCCACCTCCACCACCGGAAATCTCCAGAGTAGACAGCCAGCGC
GCGATCTCGCTGCCGATCAGGTCCGGGTTGTCTTCTTGCAGCAGATTCAGACCCGGGCCGATGTCCACAG
CCTTGCAGTTAGGCAGGCTTTTGGCCAGGCGAGCGGCTTCGGCCGGTGGGATCAGAACGCCTGGGGTGCC
CCAGAACAGCAGCTTCGGGACAGGGGACTGGTGCAGCCAGTCCATGTATTCTTCGACCAGCGCGACGATG
TTCGCTGGCTCACCGGCGATTGGCAGCTCGTTTGGGAAGCGCCACAGTGGCTCGCGGTCAACAGGATTCA
GGAACGGCTCGCGGTAATGGTCCATCTCGACTTCAGTCAGCGGGCGGACGACACCCATCGGCAGCGTACC
CTCGATAAAAACGTTCTGATCGATGATCAGCTTGCGGCCGACGTCGGTGGTGCGGAAGGCCTGGAAGGTC
TCGCGGGCAAATTCTGGCCATTCGTCCCAGGTCGGGATAGGGCGGATGAACTCCATAAATGCAATACCTT
TGACGCGCTCTGGATTGCGCTTGGCCCAGTGGAAACCCAGAGCGGAGCCCCAGTCGTGAATGACCAGGAC
GACCTCTTCCAGACCCAGGGCTTCGATGAAGGCATCCATGAAGCGGACGTGGTCGTCGAAGAAATAACCC
AGGTCTGGTTTGTCGGATTTGCCCATACCGATCAGGTCTGGAGCAATGCAGCGATGGGTCGGTGCAACAT
GCGGGATGATGTTGCGCCACACGTAGGAGGAGGTCGGGTTACCGTGCAGGAACAGCACAGGGGTGCCATC
GCGCGGACCAACATCGACGTAGTGCATGCGCTCGCCCAGGACTTCCACATAATGGGGGTCGAATGGAAAG
CCAGTACCGATTTCGGATCCCATGGTGGCATCTGCAGAATTCCACCACACTGGACTAGTGGATCCGAGCT
CGGTACCAAGCTTACCTAGCCAGCTTGGGTCTCCCTATAGTGAGTCGTATTAGTACCAAGCTAATTCCTC
ACGACACCTGAAATGGAAGAAAAAAACTTTGAACCACTGTCTGAGGCTTGAGAATGAACCAAGATCCAAA
CTCAAAAAGGGCAAATTCCAAGGAGAATTACATCAAGTGCCAAGCTGGCCTAACTTCAGTCTCCACCCAC
TCAGTGTGGGGAAACTCCATCGCATAAAACCCCTCCCCCCAACCTAAAGACGACGTACTCCAAAAGCTCG
AGAACTAATCGAGGTGCCTGGACGGCGCCCGGTACTCCGTGGAGTCACATGAAGCGACGGCTGAGGACGG
AAAGGCCCTTTTCCTTTGTGTGGGTGACTCACCCGCCCGCTCTCCCGAGCGCCGCGTCCTCCATTTTGAG
CTCCCTGCAGCAGGGCCGGGAAGCGGCCATCTTTCCGCTCACGCAACTGGTGCCGACCGGGCCAGCCTTG
CCGCCCAGGGCGGGGCGATACACGGCGGCGCGAGGCCAGGCACCAGAGCAGGCCGGCCAGCTTGAGACTA
CCCCCGTCCGATTCTCGGTGGCCGCGCTCGCAGGCCCCGCCTCGCCGAACATGTGCGCTGGGACGCACGG
GCCCCGTCGCCGCCCGCGGCCCCAAAAACCGAAATACCAGTGTGCAGATCTTGGCCCGCATTTACAAGAC
TATCTTGCCAGAAAAAAAGCGTCGCAGCAGGTCATCAAAAATTTTAAATGGCTAGAGACTTATCGAAAGC
AGCGAGACAGGCGCGAAGGTGCCACCAGATTCGCACGCGGCGGCCCCAGCGCCCAGGCCAGGCCTCAACT
CAAGCACGAGGCGAAGGGGCTCCTTAAGCGCAAGGCCTCGAACTCTCCCACCCACTTCCAACCCGAAGCT
CGGGATCAAGAATCACGTACTGCAGCCAGGTGGAAGTAATTCAAGGCACGCAAGGGCCATAACCCGTAAA
GAGGCCAGGCCCGCGGGAACCACACACGGCACTTACCTGTGTTCTGGCGGCAAACCCGTTGCGAAAAAGA
ACGTTCACGGCGACTACTGCACTTATATACGGTTCTCCCCCACCCTCGGGAAAAAGGCGGAGCCAGTACA
CGACATCACTTTCCCAGTTTACCCCGCGCCACCTTCTCTAGGCACCGGTTCAATTGCCGACCCCTCCCCC
CAACTTCTCGGGGACTGTGGGCGATGTGCGCTCTGCCCACTGACGGGCACCGGAGCCAATTCCCACTCCT
TTCAAGACCTAGAAGGTCCATTAGCTGCAAAGATTCCTCTCTGTTTAAAACTTTATCCATCTTTGCAAAG
CTTTTTGCAAAAGCCTAGTCAATAATCAATGTCAACGCGTATATCTGGCCCGTACATCGCGAAGCAGCGC
AAAACGCCTAACCCTAAGCAGATTCTTCATGCAATTGTCGGTCAAGCCTTGCCTTGTTGTAGCTTAAATT
TTGCTCGCGCACTACTCAGCGACCTCCAACACACAAGCAGGGAGCAGATACTGGCTTAACTATGCGGCAT
CAGAGCAGATTGTACTGAGAGTGCACCATAGGGGATCGGGAGATCTCCCGATCCGTCGACGTCAGGTGGC
ACTTTTCGGGGAAATGTGCGCGGAACCCCTATTTGTTTATTTTTCTAAATACATTCAAATATGTATCCGC
TCATGAGACAATAACCCTGATAAATGCTTCAATAATATTGAAAAAGGAAGAGTATGAGTATTCAACATTT
CCGTGTCGCCCTTATTCCCTTTTTTGCGGCATTTTGCCTTCCTGTTTTTGCTCACCCAGAAACGCTGGTG
AAAGTAAAAGATGCTGAAGATCAGTTGGGTGCACGAGTGGGTTACATCGAACTGGATCTCAACAGCGGTA
AGATCCTTGAGAGTTTTCGCCCCGAAGAACGTTTTCCAATGATGAGCACTTTTAAAGTTCTGCTATGTGG
CGCGGTATTATCCCGTATTGACGCCGGGCAAGAGCAACTCGGTCGCCGCATACACTATTCTCAGAATGAC
TTGGTTGAGTACTCACCAGTCACAGAAAAGCATCTTACGGATGGCATGACAGTAAGAGAATTATGCAGTG
CTGCCATAACCATGAGTGATAACACTGCGGCCAACTTACTTCTGACAACGATCGGAGGACCGAAGGAGCT
AACCGCTTTTTTGCACAACATGGGGGATCATGTAACTCGCCTTGATCGTTGGGAACCGGAGCTGAATGAA
GCCATACCAAACGACGAGCGTGACACCACGATGCCTGTAGCAATGGCAACAACGTTGCGCAAACTATTAA
CTGGCGAACTACTTACTCTAGCTTCCCGGCAACAATTAATAGACTGGATGGAGGCGGATAAAGTTGCAGG
ACCACTTCTGCGCTCGGCCCTTCCGGCTGGCTGGTTTATTGCTGATAAATCTGGAGCCGGTGAGCGTGGG
TCTCGCGGTATCATTGCAGCACTGGGGCCAGATGGTAAGCCCTCCCGTATCGTAGTTATCTACACGACGG
GGAGTCAGGCAACTATGGATGAACGAAATAGACAGATCGCTGAGATAGGTGCCTCACTGATTAAGCATTG
GTAACTGTCAGACCAAGTTTACTCATATATACTTTAGATTGATTTAAAACTTCATTTTTAATTTAAAAGG
ATCTAGGTGAAGATCCTTTTTGATAATCTCATGACCAAAATCCCTTAACGTGAGTTTTCGTTCCACTGAG
CGTCAGACCCCGTAGAAAAGATCAAAGGATCTTCTTGAGATCCTTTTTTTCTGCGCGTAATCTGCTGCTT
GCAAACAAAAAAACCACCGCTACCAGCGGTGGTTTGTTTGCCGGATCAAGAGCTACCAACTCTTTTTCCG
AAGGTAACTGGCTTCAGCAGAGCGCAGATACCAAATACTGTTCTTCTAGTGTAGCCGTAGTTAGGCCACC
ACTTCAAGAACTCTGTAGCACCGCCTACATACCTCGCTCTGCTAATCCTGTTACCAGTGGCTGCTGCCAG
TGGCGATAAGTCGTGTCTTACCGGGTTGGACTCAAGACGATAGTTACCGGATAAGGCGCAGCGGTCGGGC
TGAACGGGGGGTTCGTGCACACAGCCCAGCTTGGAGCGAACGACCTACACCGAACTGAGATACCTACAGC
GTGAGCTATGAGAAAGCGCCACGCTTCCCGAAGGGAGAAAGGCGGACAGGTATCCGGTAAGCGGCAGGGT
CGGAACAGGAGAGCGCACGAGGGAGCTTCCAGGGGGAAACGCCTGGTATCTTTATAGTCCTGTCGGGTTT
CGCCACCTCTGACTTGAGCGTCGATTTTTGTGATGCTCGTCAGGGGGGCGGAGCCTATGGAAAAACGCCA
GCAACGCGGCCTTTTTACGGTTCCTGGCCTTTTGCTGGCCTTTTGCTCACATGTTCTTTCCTGCGTTATC
CCCTGATTCTGTGGATAACCGTATTACCGCCTTTGAGTGAGCTGATACCGCTCGCCGCAGCCGAACGACC
GAGCGCAGCGAGTCAGTGAGCGAGGAAGCGGAAGAGCGCCCAATACGCAAACCGCCTCTCCCCGCGCGTT
GGCCGATTCATTAATGCAGCTGGCACGACAGGTTTCCCGACTGGAAAGCGGGCAGTGAGCGCAACGCAAT
TAATGTGAGTTAGCTCACTCATTAGGCACCCCAGGCTTTACACTTTATGCTTCCGGCTCGTATGTTGTGT
GGAATTGTGAGCGGATAACAATTTCACACAGGAAACAGCTATGACCATGATTACGCCAAGCTCTAGCTAG
AGGTCGACGGTATACAGACATGATAAGATACATTGATGAGTTTGGACAAACCACAACTAGAATGCAGTGA
AAAAAATGCTTTATTTGTGAAATTTGTGATGCTATTGCTTTATTTGTAACCATTATAAGCTGCAATAAAC
AAGTTGGGGTGGGCGAAGAACTCCAGCATGAGATCCCCGCGCTGGAGGATCATCCAGCCGGCGTCCCGGA
AAACGATTCCGAAGCCCAACCTTTCATAGAAGGCGGCGGTGGAATCGAAATCTCGTAGTACGTGCTATTC
CTTTGCCCTCGGACGAGTGCTGGGGCGTCGGTTTCCACTATCGGCGAGTACTTCTACACAGCCATCGGTC
CAGACGGCCGCGCTTCTGCGGGCGATTTGTGTACGCCCGACAGTCCCGGCTCCGGATCGGACGATTGCGT
CGCATCGACCCTGCGCCCAAGCTGCATCATCGAAATTGCCGTCAACCAAGCTCTGATAGAGTTGGTCAAG
ACCAATGCGGAGCATATACGCCCGGAGCCGCGGCGATCCTGCAAGCTCCGGATGCCTCCGCTCGAAGTAG
CGCGTCTGCTGCTCCATACAAGCCAACCACGGCCTCCAGAAGAAGATGTTGGCGACCTCGTATTGGGAAT
CCCCGAACATCGCCTCGCTCCAGTCAATGACCGCTGTTATGCGGCCATTGTCCGTCAGGACATTGTTGGA
GCCGAAATCCGCGTGCACGAGGTGCCGGACTTCGGGGCAGTCCTCGGCCCAAAGCATCAGCTCATCGAGA
GCCTGCGCGACGGACGCACTGACGGTGTCGTCCATCACAGTTTGCCAGTGATACACATGGGGATCAGCAA
TCGCGCATATGAAATCACGCCATGTAGTGTATTGACCGATTCCTTGCGGTCCGAATGGGCCGAACCCGCT
CGTCTGGCTAAGATCGGCCGCAGCGATCGCATCCATGGCCTCCGCGACCGGCTGCAGAACAGCGGGCAGT
TCGGTTTCAGGCAGGTCTTGCAACGTGACACCCTGTGCACGGCGGGAGATGCAATAGGTCAGGCTCTCGC
TGAATTCCCCAATGTCAAGCACTTCCGGAATCGGGAGCGCGGCCGATGCAAAGTGCCGATAAACATAACG
ATCTTTGTAGAAACCATCGGCGCAGCTATTTACCCGCAGGACATATCCACGCCCTCCTACATCGAAGCTG
AAAGCACGAGATTCTTCGCCCTCCGAGAGCTGCATCAGGTCGGAGACGCTGTCGAACTTTTCGATCAGAA
ACTTCTCGACAGACGTCGCGGTGAGTTCAGGCTTTTTGGCCAAGGAAGTTCCTATACTTTCTAGAGAATA
GGAACTTCGGAATAGGAACTTCTAGGTACGTGAACCATCACCCT
[91 nt withheld, positions 11385-11475]
G
[124 nt withheld, positions 11477-11600]
GGGGATACCCCCTAGAGCCCCAGCTGGTTCTTTCCGCCTCAGAAGCCATAGAGCCCACCGCATCCCCAGC
ATGCCTGCTATTGTCTTCCCAATCCTCCCCCTTGCTGTCCTGCCCCACCCCACCCCCCAGAATAGAATGA
CACCTACTCAGACAATGCGATGCAATTTCCTCATTTTATTAGGAAAGGACAGTGGGAGTGGCACCTTCCA
GGGTCAAGGAAGGCACGGGGGAGGGGCAAACAACAGATGGCTGGCAACTAGAAGGCACAGTCGAGGCTGA
TCAGCGGGTTTAAACTCATTACTAACCGGTACGCGTAGAATC
